>Addgene plasmid #127048 | pJUMP19-L2U2H09_CT | addgene full sequence | sequence record 248465 | Addgene NGS Result
TTAATTAAGGAGTTGACGGCTAGCTCAGTCCTAGGTACAGTGCTAGCGTACTTAACTTCTGACTGAGTTG
CACGCTTAACTTCTGACTGAGTTGCACGCTGAATTCGCGGCCGCTTCTAGAGGGTCTGCGATGTTTGGTC
TCTTTCGTGATCGAACGGCCCTCGCAAGGGCCGTTTTTTTGTATGTTCGCTTGAGACCTTTCATCGCGAC
CTACTAGTAGCGGCCGCTGCAGGGAGTAACTTCTGACTGAGTTGCATACTTGTTTAACTTTAAGAAGGAG
ATATACAATGGTAGCCCGTAAAGGAGAAGAACTTTTCACTGGAGTTGTCCCAATTCTTGTTGAATTAGAT
GGTGATGTTAATGGGCACAAATTTTCTGTCAGTGGAGAGGGTGAAGGTGATGCAACATACGGAAAACTTA
CCCTTAAATTTATTTGCACTACTGGAAAACTACCTGTTCCATGGCCAACACTTGTCACTACTTTCGGTTA
TGGTGTTCAATGCTTTGCGAGATACCCAGATCATATGAAACAGCATGACTTTTTCAAGAGTGCCATGCCC
GAAGGTTATGTACAGGAAAGAACTATATTTTTCAAAGATGACGGGAACTACAAGACACGTGCTGAAGTCA
AGTTTGAAGGTGATACCCTTGTTAATAGAATCGAGTTAAAAGGTATTGATTTTAAAGAAGATGGAAACAT
TCTTGGACACAAATTGGAATACAACTATAACTCACACAATGTATACATCATGGCAGACAAACAAAAGAAT
GGAATCAAAGTTAACTTCAAAATTAGACACAACATTGAAGATGGAAGCGTTCAACTAGCAGACCATTATC
AACAAAATACTCCAATTGGCGATGGCCCTGTCCTTTTACCAGACAACCATTACCTGTCCACACAATCTGC
CCTTTCGAAAGATCCCAACGAAAAGAGAGATCACATGGTCCTTCTTGAGTTTGTAACAGCTGCTGGGATT
ACACATGGCATGGATGAACTATACAAAGGTTCGTAACTTCTGACTGAGTTGCACGCTCTAGTCTTGGACT
CCTGTTGATAGATCCAGTAATGACCTCAGAACTCCATCTGGATTTGTTCAGAACGCTCGGTTGCCGCCGG
GCGTTTTTTATTGGTGAGAATCCAGGGGTCCCCAATAATTACGATTTAAATTAGTAGCCCGCCTAATGAG
CGGGCTTTTTTTTAATTCCCCTATTTGTTTATTTTTCTAAATACATTCAAATATGTATCCGCTCATGAGA
CAATAACCCTGATAAATGCTTCAATAATATTGAAAAAGGAAGAGTATGAGCATTCAGCATTTTCGTGTGG
CGCTGATTCCGTTTTTTGCGGCGTTTTGCCTGCCGGTGTTTGCGCATCCGGAAACCCTGGTGAAAGTGAA
AGATGCGGAAGATCAACTGGGTGCGCGCGTGGGCTATATTGAACTGGATCTGAACAGCGGCAAAATTCTG
GAATCTTTTCGTCCGGAAGAACGTTTTCCGATGATGAGCACCTTTAAAGTGCTGCTGTGCGGTGCGGTTC
TGAGCCGTGTGGATGCGGGCCAGGAACAACTGGGCCGTCGTATTCATTATAGCCAGAACGATCTGGTGGA
ATATAGCCCGGTGACCGAAAAACATCTGACCGATGGCATGACCGTGCGTGAACTGTGCAGCGCGGCGATT
ACCATGAGCGATAACACCGCGGCGAACCTGCTGCTGACGACCATTGGCGGTCCGAAAGAACTGACCGCGT
TTCTGCATAACATGGGCGATCATGTGACCCGTCTGGATCGTTGGGAACCGGAACTGAACGAAGCGATTCC
GAACGATGAACGTGATACCACCATGCCGGCAGCAATGGCGACCACCCTGCGTAAACTGCTGACGGGTGAG
CTGCTGACCCTGGCAAGCCGCCAGCAACTGATTGATTGGATGGAAGCGGATAAAGTGGCGGGTCCGCTGC
TGCGTAGCGCGCTGCCGGCTGGCTGGTTTATTGCGGATAAAAGCGGTGCGGGCGAACGTGGCAGCCGTGG
CATTATTGCGGCGCTGGGCCCGGATGGTAAACCGAGCCGTATTGTGGTGATTTATACCACCGGCAGCCAG
GCGACGATGGATGAACGTAACCGTCAGATTGCGGAAATTGGCGCGAGCCTGATTAAACATTGGTAAACCG
ATACAATTAAAGGCTCCTTTTGGAGCCTTTTTTTTTGGACGACCCTTGTCCTTTTCCGCTGCATAACCCT
GCTTCGGGGTCATTATAGCGATTTTTTCGGTATATCCATCCTTTTTCGCACGATATACAGGATTTTGCCA
AAGGGTTCGTGTAGACTTTCCTTGGTGTATCCAACGGCGTCAGCCGGGCAGGATAGGTGAAGTAGGCCCA
CCCGCGAGCGGGTGTTCCTTCTTCACTGTCCCTTATTCGCACCTGGCGGTGCTCAACGGGAATCCTGCTC
TGCGAGGCTGGCCGTAGGCCGGCCCCGTAGAAAAGATCAAAGGATCTTCTTGAGATCCTTTTTTTCTGCG
CGTAATCTGCTGCTTGCAAACAAAAAAACCACCGCTACCAGCGGTGGTTTGTTTGCCGGATCAAGAGCTA
CCAACTCTTTTTCCGAAGGTAACTGGCTTCAGCAGAGCGCAGATACCAAATACTGTCCTTCTAGTGTAGC
CGTAGTTAGGCCACCACTTCAAGAACTCTGTAGCACCGCCTACATACCTCGCTCTGCTAATCCTGTTACC
AGTGGCTGCTGCCAGTGGCGATAAGTCGTGTCTTACCGGGTTGGACTCAAGACGATAGTTACCGGATAAG
GCGCAGCGGTCGGGCTGAACGGGGGGTTCGTGCACACAGCCCAGCTTGGAGCGAACGACCTACACCGAAC
TGAGATACCTACAGCGTGAGCTATGAGAAAGCGCCACGCTTCCCGAAGGGAGAAAGGCGGACAGGTATCC
GGTAAGCGGCAGGGTCGGAACAGGAGAGCGCACGAGGGAGCTTCCAGGGGGAAACGCCTGGTATCTTTAT
AGTCCTGTCGGGTTTCGCCACCTCTGACTTGAGCGTCGATTTTTGTGATGCTCGTCAGGGGGGCGGAGCC
TATGGAAAAACGCCAGCAACGCGGCCTTTTTACGGTTCCTGGCCTTTTGCTGGCCTTTTGCTCACATGTT
CTTTCCTGCGTTATCCCCTGATTCTGTGGATAACCGTATTACCGCCTTTGAGTGAGCTGATACCGCTCGC
CGCAGCCGAACGACCGAGCGCAGCGAGTCAGTGAGCGAGGAAGCGGAAGAGCGCCTGATGCGGTATTTTC
TCCTTACGCATCTGTGCGGTATTTCACACCGCATATGGTGCACTCTCAGTACAATCTGCTCTGATGCCGC
ATAGTTAAGCCAGTATACACTCCGCTATCGCTACGTGACTGGGTCATGGCTGCGCCCCGACACCCGCCAA
CACCCGCTGACGCGCCCTGACGGGCTTGTCTGCTCCCGGCATCCGCTTACAGACAAGCTGTGACAGTCTC
CGGGAGCTGCATGTGTCAGAGGTTTTCACCGTCATCACCGAAACGCGCGAGGCAGCTGCGGTAAAGCTCA
TCAGCGTGGTCGTGCAGCGATTCACAGATGTCTGCCTGTTCATCCGCGTCCAGCTCGTTGAGTTTCTCCA
GAAGCGTTAATGTCTGGCTTCTGATAAAGCGGGCCATGTTAAGGGCGGTTTTTTCCTGTTTGGTCACTGA
TGCCTCCGTGTAAGGGGGATTTCTGTTCATGGGGGTAATGATACCGATGAAACGAGAGAGGATGCTCACG
ATACGGGTTACTGATGATGAACATGCCCGGTTACTGGAACGTTGTGAGGGTAAACAACTGGCGGTATGGA
TGCGGCGGGGGCGCGCCCAGCTGTCTAGGGCGGCGGATTTGTCCTACTCAGGAGAGCGTTCACCGACAAA
CAACAGATAAAACGAAAGGCCCAGTCTTTCGACTGAGCCTTTCGTTTTATTTGATGCCT
Features (pLannotate 1.2.2; 15 found; start..end, strand, type, name):
     13..37      +  promoter       J23119(SpeI) promoter (fragment): bacterial promoter (Registry of Standard Biological Parts BBa J23119) modified to end with an SpeI site
    101..122     +  misc_feature   BioBrick prefix: BioBrick prefix for parts that do not start with "ATG"
    212..232     +  misc_feature   BioBrick suffix: universal suffix for all parts
    260..280     +  RBS            RBS: efficient ribosome binding site from bacteriophage T7 gene 10 (Olins and Rangwala, 1989)
    288..1007    +  CDS            yEGFP: yEGFP is a fluorescent protein published in 1997.
   1047..1141    +  terminator     lambda t0 terminator: transcription terminator from phage lambda
   1214..1305    +  promoter       AmpR promoter: bla
   1306..2163    +  CDS            bla: BLAT_ECOLX - Experimental evidence at protein level: Swiss-Prot protein existence level 1. TEM-type are the most prevalent beta-lactamases in enterobacteria; they hydrolyze the beta-lactam bond in susceptible beta-lactam antibiotics, thus conferring resistance to penicillins and cephalosporins. TEM-3 and TEM-4 are capable of hydrolyzing cefotaxime and ceftazidime. TEM-5 is capable of hydrolyzing ceftazidime. TEM-6 is capable of hydrolyzing ceftazidime and aztreonam. TEM-8/CAZ-2, TEM- 16/CAZ-7 and TEM-24/CAZ-6 are markedly active against ceftazidime. IRT- 4 shows resistance to beta-lactamase in
   2170..2209    +  terminator     fd terminator: central terminator from bacteriophage fd (Otsuka and Kunisawa, 1982)
   2356..2464    +  oriT           oriT: incP origin of transfer
   2500..3088    +  rep_origin     ori: high-copy-number ColE1/pMB1/pBR322/pUC origin of replication
   3274..3414    -  misc_feature   bom: basis of mobility region from pBR322
   3516..3707    -  CDS            rop: Rop protein, which maintains plasmids at low copy number; rop
   3748..3858    +  CDS            mbeC (fragment): MBEC_ECOLX - Experimental evidence at protein level: Swiss-Prot protein existence level 1. Required for efficient mobilization of ColE1 plasmid and is thus essential to promote the specific transfer of the plasmid during conjugation. Probably functions by inducing DNA bending, helping the MbeA relaxase to melt the DNA around the nic site and cleave the phosphodiester bond. Binds specifically double-stranded DNA (dsDNA) containing the ColE1 oriT but does not recognize the inverted repeat (IR). From Escherichia coli.
   3887..3973    -  terminator     rrnB T1 terminator: Escherichia coli rrnB; transcription terminator T1 from the E. coli rrnB gene
