[The description below was written by a language model from this plasmid's Addgene catalogue record and pLannotate feature annotations shown in this document.]
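Description:
pJUMP19-L2U2H09_CT is a basic-part plasmid from the JUMP (Joint Universal Modular Plasmids) collection, a modular cloning platform for bacterial synthetic biology whose backbones derive from the SEVA architecture. It is built on pJUMP19-Tac and stores a "CT" part, that is, a C-terminus-plus-terminator module. In this case the module is a synthetic stop codon and transcription terminator designated L2U2H09, which the depositor notes was sub-domesticated from the EcoFlex MoClo toolkit. Such parts are intended to be combined with promoter, RBS and coding-sequence parts in hierarchical assembly to close off a transcription unit.

The annotated 3,979 nt sequence shows a pBR322-type replicon: a ColE1/pMB1 origin accompanied by rop and the bom region, which agrees with the catalogue's low-copy designation. An incP oriT is also present and would allow conjugative mobilisation when transfer functions are supplied in trans. Selection is by ampicillin through a TEM beta-lactamase (bla) under its own promoter, followed by an fd terminator. The cargo region is bracketed by rrnB T1 and lambda t0 terminators that insulate it from backbone transcription. The annotation software does not label the L2U2H09 part itself, but a short interval of roughly 90 nt lies between BioBrick prefix and suffix sequences, which is presumably where the part sits. Upstream is a fragment of the constitutive J23119 promoter. Downstream are a T7 gene 10 RBS and a GFP coding sequence (matched as yEGFP). This layout would let a stored terminator reduce downstream fluorescence, though the record does not state that purpose.
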