Addgene plasmid #127048: pJUMP19-L2U2H09_CT
Purpose: Basic Part CT- C-terminus + Terminator; L2U2H09. C-termini STOP + terminator (synthetic)
Depositing lab: Chris French. Depositing organization: University of Edinburgh. Publication: Joint universal modular plasmids (JUMP): a flexible vector platform for synthetic biology. Valenzuela-Ortega M, French C. Synth Biol (Oxf). 2021 Feb 2;6(1):ysab003. doi: 10.1093/synbio/ysab003. eCollection 2021. PubMed 33623824.
Backbone
  Vector backbone: pJUMP19-Tac
  Backbone manufacturer: Backbone derived from SEVA.
  Vector type: Bacterial Expression, Synthetic Biology
Growth in bacteria
  Bacterial resistance: Ampicillin, 100 μg/mL
  Growth temperature: 37°C
  Growth strain: JM109
  Copy number: Low Copy
Gene/Insert
  Gene/Insert name: Part L2U2H09_CT
  Species: Synthetic
  Mutation: None
  Cloning method: Restriction Enzyme; 5′ cloning site Unknown (unknown if destroyed)
Terms and licenses: Academic/Nonprofit Terms; Industry Terms: Not Available to Industry
Depositor comments: Part sub-domesticated from EcoFlex MoClo toolkit (PMID: 27096716) Please visit https://www.biorxiv.org/content/10.1101/799585v1 for bioRxiv preprint.
How to cite: pJUMP19-L2U2H09_CT was a gift from Chris French (Addgene plasmid # 127048 ; http://n2t.net/addgene:127048 ; RRID:Addgene_127048)
